Addgene plasmid #71823: pCR1055
Purpose: Express Streptococcus pyogenes nCas9 (H840A) nickase carrying two C-terminal SV40 NLS
Depositing lab: Jacob Corn. Depositing organization: University of California, Berkeley. Publication: Enhancing homology-directed genome editing by catalytically active and inactive CRISPR-Cas9 using asymmetric donor DNA. Richardson CD, Ray GJ, DeWitt MA, Curie GL, Corn JE. Nat Biotechnol. 2016 Jan 20. doi: 10.1038/nbt.3481. PubMed 26789497.
Backbone
  Vector backbone: SPynCas9
  Vector type: CRISPR
Growth in bacteria
  Bacterial resistance: Ampicillin, 100 μg/mL
  Growth temperature: 37°C
  Growth strain: DH5alpha
  Copy number: Unknown
Gene/Insert
  Gene/Insert name: T7pr_6xHis-MBP-TEV-SPynCas9 (H840A)-2xNLS
Terms and licenses: Academic/Nonprofit Terms; Industry Terms: Not Available to Industry
How to cite: pCR1055 was a gift from Jacob Corn (Addgene plasmid # 71823 ; http://n2t.net/addgene:71823 ; RRID:Addgene_71823)
