[The description below was written by a language model from this plasmid's Addgene catalogue record and pLannotate feature annotations shown in this document.]
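Description:
pCR1055 is a 10.1 kb bacterial expression plasmid for producing recombinant Streptococcus pyogenes Cas9 H840A nickase in E. coli. Its backbone is listed only as "SPynCas9", but the annotated features point to a pBR322/pET-style architecture. These include a ColE1/pMB1-family origin with the bom mobility region and the rop gene (which moderates copy number; the record lists copy number as unknown), and a β-lactamase gene with its own promoter for ampicillin selection. Two fragments of the tetracycline resistance gene and the tet promoter flank the expression cassette. They appear to be remnants of a tet gene interrupted by the insert, so tetracycline resistance should not be expected.

The payload is a single T7-driven open reading frame. A T7 promoter and the phage gene 10 ribosome binding site drive an N-terminal 6xHis tag, a cytosolic maltose binding protein lacking its signal sequence, a TEV protease cleavage site, and then Cas9(H840A), followed by a T7 terminator. According to the catalogue entry, the protein ends with two C-terminal SV40 nuclear localization signals. The feature table does not annotate these, although there is unannotated sequence between the Cas9 coding region and the terminator, along with a short hit to a T7 gene 10B-derived tag fragment that may be a vector remnant. The His and MBP modules aid solubility and affinity purification, and TEV cleavage can remove them to release the NLS-tagged protein. Expression requires a host that supplies T7 RNA polymerase.

The H840A substitution inactivates the HNH domain, so the enzyme makes RNA-guided single-strand nicks rather than double-strand breaks. The associated publication concerns homology-directed genome editing with active and inactive Cas9 variants and asymmetric donor DNA, which suggests the purified nickase was used in such experiments.
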