Features (pLannotate 1.2.2; 17 found; start..end, strand, type, name):
    104..208     +  promoter       AmpR promoter: bla
    209..1069    +  CDS            AmpR: β-lactamase; bla; confers resistance to ampicillin, carbenicillin, and related antibiotics
   1240..1828    +  rep_origin     ori: high-copy-number ColE1/pMB1/pBR322/pUC origin of replication
   2014..2156    -  misc_feature   bom: basis of mobility region from pBR322
   2258..2449    -  CDS            rop: Rop protein, which maintains plasmids at low copy number; rop
   2466..2846    +  CDS            YPB1_ECOLX: Protein predicted: Swiss-Prot protein existence level 4. From Escherichia coli.
   3088..3988    -  CDS            TcR (fragment): tetracycline efflux protein; tet; confers resistance to tetracycline
   4010..4028    +  promoter       T7 promoter: promoter for bacteriophage T7 RNA polymerase
   4117..4139    +  RBS            RBS: efficient ribosome binding site from bacteriophage T7 gene 10 (Olins and Rangwala, 1989)
   4159..4176    +  CDS            6xHis: 6xHis affinity tag
   4186..5286    +  CDS            MBP: maltose binding protein from E. coli; malE (mutated); This version of the gene does not encode a signal sequence, so MBP will remain in the cytosol.
   5341..5357    +  CDS            TEV site (fragment): tobacco etch virus (TEV) protease recognition and cleavage site
   5371..9474    +  CDS            Cas9(H840A): nickase mutant of the Cas9 endonuclease from the Streptococcus pyogenes Type II CRISPR/Cas system generates RNA-guided single strand nicks in DNA due to the H840A mutation in the HNH catalytic domain
   9617..9666    +  CDS            SET1 (fragment): solubility-enhancement tag derived from T7 phage gene 10B
   9674..9721    +  terminator     T7 terminator: transcription terminator for bacteriophage T7 RNA polymerase
   9747..10039   -  CDS            TcR (fragment): tetracycline efflux protein; tet; confers resistance to tetracycline
  10087..10115   -  promoter       tet promoter: E. coli promoter for tetracycline efflux protein gene
>Addgene plasmid #71823 | pCR1055 | depositor full sequence | sequence record 131018 | xpress Streptococcus pyogenes nCas9 (H840A) nickase carrying two C-terminal SV40 NLS
TTCTTGAAGACGAAAGGGCCTCGTGATACGCCTATTTTTATAGGTTAATGTCATGATAATAATGGTTTCT
TAGACGTCAGGTGGCACTTTTCGGGGAAATGTGCGCGGAACCCCTATTTGTTTATTTTTCTAAATACATT
CAAATATGTATCCGCTCATGAGACAATAACCCTGATAAATGCTTCAATAATATTGAAAAAGGAAGAGTAT
GAGTATTCAACATTTCCGTGTCGCCCTTATTCCCTTTTTTGCGGCATTTTGCCTTCCTGTTTTTGCTCAC
CCAGAAACGCTGGTGAAAGTAAAAGATGCTGAAGATCAGTTGGGTGCACGAGTGGGTTACATCGAACTGG
ATCTCAACAGCGGTAAGATCCTTGAGAGTTTTCGCCCCGAAGAACGTTTTCCAATGATGAGCACTTTTAA
AGTTCTGCTATGTGGCGCGGTATTATCCCGTGTTGACGCCGGGCAAGAGCAACTCGGTCGCCGCATACAC
TATTCTCAGAATGACTTGGTTGAGTACTCACCAGTCACAGAAAAGCATCTTACGGATGGCATGACAGTAA
GAGAATTATGCAGTGCTGCCATAACCATGAGTGATAACACTGCGGCCAACTTACTTCTGACAACGATCGG
AGGACCGAAGGAGCTAACCGCTTTTTTGCACAACATGGGGGATCATGTAACTCGCCTTGATCGTTGGGAA
CCGGAGCTGAATGAAGCCATACCAAACGACGAGCGTGACACCACGATGCCTGCAGCAATGGCAACAACGT
TGCGCAAACTATTAACTGGCGAACTACTTACTCTAGCTTCCCGGCAACAATTAATAGACTGGATGGAGGC
GGATAAAGTTGCAGGACCACTTCTGCGCTCGGCCCTTCCGGCTGGCTGGTTTATTGCTGATAAATCTGGA
GCCGGTGAGCGTGGGTCTCGCGGTATCATTGCAGCACTGGGGCCAGATGGTAAGCCCTCCCGTATCGTAG
TTATCTACACGACGGGGAGTCAGGCAACTATGGATGAACGAAATAGACAGATCGCTGAGATAGGTGCCTC
ACTGATTAAGCATTGGTAACTGTCAGACCAAGTTTACTCATATATACTTTAGATTGATTTAAAACTTCAT
TTTTAATTTAAAAGGATCTAGGTGAAGATCCTTTTTGATAATCTCATGACCAAAATCCCTTAACGTGAGT
TTTCGTTCCACTGAGCGTCAGACCCCGTAGAAAAGATCAAAGGATCTTCTTGAGATCCTTTTTTTCTGCG
CGTAATCTGCTGCTTGCAAACAAAAAAACCACCGCTACCAGCGGTGGTTTGTTTGCCGGATCAAGAGCTA
CCAACTCTTTTTCCGAAGGTAACTGGCTTCAGCAGAGCGCAGATACCAAATACTGTCCTTCTAGTGTAGC
CGTAGTTAGGCCACCACTTCAAGAACTCTGTAGCACCGCCTACATACCTCGCTCTGCTAATCCTGTTACC
AGTGGCTGCTGCCAGTGGCGATAAGTCGTGTCTTACCGGGTTGGACTCAAGACGATAGTTACCGGATAAG
GCGCAGCGGTCGGGCTGAACGGGGGGTTCGTGCACACAGCCCAGCTTGGAGCGAACGACCTACACCGAAC
TGAGATACCTACAGCGTGAGCTATGAGAAAGCGCCACGCTTCCCGAAGGGAGAAAGGCGGACAGGTATCC
GGTAAGCGGCAGGGTCGGAACAGGAGAGCGCACGAGGGAGCTTCCAGGGGGAAACGCCTGGTATCTTTAT
AGTCCTGTCGGGTTTCGCCACCTCTGACTTGAGCGTCGATTTTTGTGATGCTCGTCAGGGGGGCGGAGCC
TATGGAAAAACGCCAGCAACGCGGCCTTTTTACGGTTCCTGGCCTTTTGCTGGCCTTTTGCTCACATGTT
CTTTCCTGCGTTATCCCCTGATTCTGTGGATAACCGTATTACCGCCTTTGAGTGAGCTGATACCGCTCGC
CGCAGCCGAACGACCGAGCGCAGCGAGTCAGTGAGCGAGGAAGCGGAAGAGCGCCTGATGCGGTATTTTC
TCCTTACGCATCTGTGCGGTATTTCACACCGCATATATGGTGCACTCTCAGTACAATCTGCTCTGATGCC
GCATAGTTAAGCCAGTATACACTCCGCTATCGCTACGTGACTGGGTCATGGCTGCGCCCCGACACCCGCC
AACACCCGCTGACGCGCCCTGACGGGCTTGTCTGCTCCCGGCATCCGCTTACAGACAAGCTGTGACCGTC
TCCGGGAGCTGCATGTGTCAGAGGTTTTCACCGTCATCACCGAAACGCGCGAGGCAGCTGCGGTAAAGCT
CATCAGCGTGGTCGTGAAGCGATTCACAGATGTCTGCCTGTTCATCCGCGTCCAGCTCGTTGAGTTTCTC
CAGAAGCGTTAATGTCTGGCTTCTGATAAAGCGGGCCATGTTAAGGGCGGTTTTTTCCTGTTTGGTCACT
GATGCCTCCGTGTAAGGGGGATTTCTGTTCATGGGGGTAATGATACCGATGAAACGAGAGAGGATGCTCA
CGATACGGGTTACTGATGATGAACATGCCCGGTTACTGGAACGTTGTGAGGGTAAACAACTGGCGGTATG
GATGCGGCGGGACCAGAGAAAAATCACTCAGGGTCAATGCCAGCGCTTCGTTAATACAGATGTAGGTGTT
CCACAGGGTAGCCAGCAGCATCCTGCGATGCAGATCCGGAACATAATGGTGCAGGGCGCTGACTTCCGCG
TTTCCAGACTTTACGAAACACGGAAACCGAAGACCATTCATGTTGTTGCTCAGGTCGCAGACGTTTTGCA
GCAGCAGTCGCTTCACGTTCGCTCGCGTATCGGTGATTCATTCTGCTAACCAGTAAGGCAACCCCGCCAG
CCTAGCCGGGTCCTCAACGACAGGAGCACGATCATGCGCACCCGTGGCCAGGACCCAACGCTGCCCGAGA
TGCGCCGCGTGCGGCTGCTGGAGATGGCGGACGCGATGGATATGTTCTGCCAAGGGTTGGTTTGCGCATT
CACAGTTCTCCGCAAGAATTGATTGGCTCCAATTCTTGGAGTGGTGAATCCGTTAGCGAGGTGCCGCCGG
CTTCCATTCAGGTCGAGGTGGCCCGGCTCCATGCACCGCGACGCAACGCGGGGAGGCAGACAAGGTATAG
GGCGGCGCCTACAATCCATGCCAACCCGTTCCATGTGCTCGCCGAGGCGGCATAAATCGCCGTGACGATC
AGCGGTCCAATGATCGAAGTTAGGCTGGTAAGAGCCGCGAGCGATCCTTGAAGCTGTCCCTGATGGTCGT
CATCTACCTGCCTGGACAGCATGGCCTGCAACGCGGGCATCCCGATGCCGCCGGAAGCGAGAAGAATCAT
AATGGGGAAGGCCATCCAGCCTCGCGTCGCGAACGCCAGCAAGACGTAGCCCAGCGCGTCGGCCGCCATG
CCGGCGATAATGGCCTGCTTCTCGCCGAAACGTTTGGTGGCGGGACCAGTGACGAAGGCTTGAGCGAGGG
CGTGCAAGATTCCGAATACCGCAAGCGACAGGCCGATCATCGTCGCGCTCCAGCGAAAGCGGTCCTCGCC
GAAAATGACCCAGAGCGCTGCCGGCACCTGTCCTACGAGTTGCATGATAAAGAAGACAGTCATAAGTGCG
GCGACGATAGTCATGCCCCGCGCCCACCGGAAGGAGCTGACTGGGTTGAAGGCTCTCAAGGGCATCGGTC
GACGCTCTCCCTTATGCGACTCCTGCATTAGGAAGCAGCCCAGTAGTAGGTTGAGGCCGTTGAGCACCGC
CGCCGCAAGGAATGGTGCATGCAAGGAGATGGCGCCCAACAGTCCCCCGGCCACGGGGCCTGCCACCATA
CCCACGCCGAAACAAGCGCTCATGAGCCCGAAGTGGCGAGCCCGATCTTCCCCATCGGTGATGTCGGCGA
TATAGGCGCCAGCAACCGCACCTGTGGCGCCGGTGATGCCGGCCACGATGCGTCCGGCGTAGAGGATCGA
GATCTCGATCCCGCGAAATTAATACGACTCACTATAGGGAGACCACAACGGTTTCCCTCTAGTGCCGGCT
CCGGAGAGCTCTTTAATTAAGCGGCCGCCCTGCAGGACTCGAGTTCTAGAAATAATTTTGTTTAACTTTA
AGAAGGAGATATACATATGAAATCTTCTCACCATCACCATCACCATGGTTCTTCTATGAAAATCGAAGAA
GGTAAACTGGTAATCTGGATTAACGGCGATAAAGGCTATAACGGTCTCGCTGAAGTCGGTAAGAAATTCG
AGAAAGATACCGGAATTAAAGTCACCGTTGAGCATCCGGATAAACTGGAAGAGAAATTCCCACAGGTTGC
GGCAACTGGCGATGGCCCTGACATTATCTTCTGGGCACACGACCGCTTTGGTGGCTACGCTCAATCTGGC
CTGTTGGCTGAAATCACCCCGGACAAAGCGTTCCAGGACAAGCTGTATCCGTTTACCTGGGATGCCGTAC
GTTACAACGGCAAGCTGATTGCTTACCCGATCGCTGTTGAAGCGTTATCGCTGATTTATAACAAAGATCT
GCTGCCGAACCCGCCAAAAACCTGGGAAGAGATCCCGGCGCTGGATAAAGAACTGAAAGCGAAAGGTAAG
AGCGCGCTGATGTTCAACCTGCAAGAACCGTACTTCACCTGGCCGCTGATTGCTGCTGACGGGGGTTATG
CGTTCAAGTATGAAAACGGCAAGTACGACATTAAAGACGTGGGCGTGGATAACGCTGGCGCGAAAGCGGG
TCTGACCTTCCTGGTTGACCTGATTAAAAACAAACACATGAATGCAGACACCGATTACTCCATCGCAGAA
GCTGCCTTTAATAAAGGCGAAACAGCGATGACCATCAACGGCCCGTGGGCATGGTCCAACATCGACACCA
GCAAAGTGAATTATGGTGTAACGGTACTGCCGACCTTCAAGGGTCAACCATCCAAACCGTTCGTTGGCGT
GCTGAGCGCAGGTATTAACGCCGCCAGTCCGAACAAAGAGCTGGCAAAAGAGTTCCTCGAAAACTATCTG
CTGACTGATGAAGGTCTGGAAGCGGTTAATAAAGACAAACCGCTGGGTGCCGTAGCGCTGAAGTCTTACG
AGGAAGAGTTGGCGAAAGATCCACGTATTGCCGCCACTATGGAAAACGCCCAGAAAGGTGAAATCATGCC
GAACATCCCGCAGATGTCCGCTTTCTGGTATGCCGTGCGTACTGCGGTGATCAACGCCGCCAGCGGTCGT
CAGACTGTCGATGAAGCCCTGAAAGACGCGCAGACTAATTCGAGCTCGAACAACAACAACAATAACAATA
ACAACAACCTCGGGATCGAGGAAAACCTGTACTTCCAATCCAATGCCACCATGGATAAGAAATACTCAAT
AGGCTTAGATATCGGCACAAATAGCGTCGGATGGGCGGTGATCACTGATGAATATAAGGTTCCGTCTAAA
AAGTTCAAGGTTCTGGGAAATACAGACCGCCACAGTATCAAAAAAAATCTTATAGGGGCTCTTTTATTTG
ACAGTGGAGAGACAGCGGAAGCGACTCGTCTCAAACGGACAGCTCGTAGAAGGTATACACGTCGGAAGAA
TCGTATTTGTTATCTACAGGAGATTTTTTCAAATGAGATGGCGAAAGTAGATGATAGTTTCTTTCATCGA
CTTGAAGAGTCTTTTTTGGTGGAAGAAGACAAGAAGCATGAACGTCATCCTATTTTTGGAAATATAGTAG
ATGAAGTTGCTTATCATGAGAAATATCCAACTATCTATCATCTGCGAAAAAAATTGGTAGATTCTACTGA
TAAAGCGGATTTGCGCTTAATCTATTTGGCCTTAGCGCATATGATTAAGTTTCGTGGTCATTTTTTGATT
GAGGGAGATTTAAATCCTGATAATAGTGATGTGGACAAACTATTTATCCAGTTGGTACAAACCTACAATC
AATTATTTGAAGAAAACCCTATTAACGCAAGTGGAGTAGATGCTAAAGCGATTCTTTCTGCACGATTGAG
TAAATCAAGACGATTAGAAAATCTCATTGCTCAGCTCCCCGGTGAGAAGAAAAATGGCTTATTTGGGAAT
CTCATTGCTTTGTCATTGGGTTTGACCCCTAATTTTAAATCAAATTTTGATTTGGCAGAAGATGCTAAAT
TACAGCTTTCAAAAGATACTTACGATGATGATTTAGATAATTTATTGGCGCAAATTGGAGATCAATATGC
TGATTTGTTTTTGGCAGCTAAGAATTTATCAGATGCTATTTTACTTTCAGATATCCTAAGAGTAAATACT
GAAATAACTAAGGCTCCCCTATCAGCTTCAATGATTAAACGCTACGATGAACATCATCAAGACTTGACTC
TTTTAAAAGCTTTAGTTCGACAACAACTTCCAGAAAAGTATAAAGAAATCTTTTTTGATCAATCAAAAAA
CGGATATGCAGGTTATATTGATGGGGGAGCTAGCCAAGAAGAATTTTATAAATTTATCAAACCAATTTTA
GAAAAAATGGATGGTACTGAGGAATTATTGGTGAAACTAAATCGTGAAGATTTGCTGCGCAAGCAACGGA
CCTTTGACAACGGCTCTATTCCCCATCAAATTCACTTGGGTGAGCTGCATGCTATTTTGAGAAGACAAGA
AGACTTTTATCCATTTTTAAAAGACAATCGTGAGAAGATTGAAAAAATCTTGACTTTTCGAATTCCTTAT
TATGTTGGTCCATTGGCGCGTGGCAATAGTCGTTTTGCATGGATGACTCGGAAGTCTGAAGAAACAATTA
CCCCATGGAATTTTGAAGAAGTTGTCGATAAAGGTGCTTCAGCTCAATCATTTATTGAACGCATGACAAA
CTTTGATAAAAATCTTCCAAATGAAAAAGTACTACCAAAACATAGTTTGCTTTATGAGTATTTTACGGTT
TATAACGAATTGACAAAGGTCAAATATGTTACTGAAGGAATGCGAAAACCAGCATTTCTTTCAGGTGAAC
AGAAGAAAGCCATTGTTGATTTACTCTTCAAAACAAATCGAAAAGTAACCGTTAAGCAATTAAAAGAAGA
TTATTTCAAAAAAATAGAATGTTTTGATAGTGTTGAAATTTCAGGAGTTGAAGATAGATTTAATGCTTCA
TTAGGTACCTACCATGATTTGCTAAAAATTATTAAAGATAAAGATTTTTTGGATAATGAAGAAAATGAAG
ATATCTTAGAGGATATTGTTTTAACATTGACCTTATTTGAAGATAGGGAGATGATTGAGGAAAGACTTAA
AACATATGCTCACCTCTTTGATGATAAGGTGATGAAACAGCTTAAACGTCGCCGTTATACTGGTTGGGGA
CGTTTGTCTCGAAAATTGATTAATGGTATTAGGGATAAGCAATCTGGCAAAACAATATTAGATTTTTTGA
AATCAGATGGTTTTGCCAATCGCAATTTTATGCAGCTGATCCATGATGATAGTTTGACATTTAAAGAAGA
CATTCAAAAAGCACAAGTGTCTGGACAAGGCGATAGTTTACATGAACATATTGCAAATTTAGCTGGTAGC
CCTGCTATTAAAAAAGGTATTTTACAGACTGTAAAAGTTGTTGATGAATTGGTCAAAGTAATGGGGCGGC
ATAAGCCAGAAAATATCGTTATTGAAATGGCACGTGAAAATCAGACAACTCAAAAGGGCCAGAAAAATTC
GCGAGAGCGTATGAAACGAATCGAAGAAGGTATCAAAGAATTAGGAAGTCAGATTCTTAAAGAGCATCCT
GTTGAAAATACTCAATTGCAAAATGAAAAGCTCTATCTCTATTATCTCCAAAATGGAAGAGACATGTATG
TGGACCAAGAATTAGATATTAATCGTTTAAGTGATTATGATGTCGATGCCATTGTTCCACAAAGTTTCCT
TAAAGACGATTCAATAGACAATAAGGTCTTAACGCGTTCTGATAAAAATCGTGGTAAATCGGATAACGTT
CCAAGTGAAGAAGTAGTCAAAAAGATGAAAAACTATTGGAGACAACTTCTAAACGCCAAGTTAATCACTC
AACGTAAGTTTGATAATTTAACGAAAGCTGAACGTGGAGGTTTGAGTGAACTTGATAAAGCTGGTTTTAT
CAAACGCCAATTGGTTGAAACTCGCCAAATCACTAAGCATGTGGCACAAATTTTGGATAGTCGCATGAAT
ACTAAATACGATGAAAATGATAAACTTATTCGAGAGGTTAAAGTGATTACCTTAAAATCTAAATTAGTTT
CTGACTTCCGAAAAGATTTCCAATTCTATAAAGTACGTGAGATTAACAATTACCATCATGCCCATGATGC
GTATCTAAATGCCGTCGTTGGAACTGCTTTGATTAAGAAATATCCAAAACTTGAATCGGAGTTTGTCTAT
GGTGATTATAAAGTTTATGATGTTCGTAAAATGATTGCTAAGTCTGAGCAAGAAATAGGCAAAGCAACCG
CAAAATATTTCTTTTACTCTAATATCATGAACTTCTTCAAAACAGAAATTACACTTGCAAATGGAGAGAT
TCGCAAACGCCCTCTAATCGAAACTAATGGGGAAACTGGAGAAATTGTCTGGGATAAAGGGCGAGATTTT
GCCACAGTGCGCAAAGTATTGTCCATGCCCCAAGTCAATATTGTCAAGAAAACAGAAGTACAGACAGGCG
GATTCTCCAAGGAGTCAATTTTACCAAAAAGAAATTCGGACAAGCTTATTGCTCGTAAAAAAGACTGGGA
TCCAAAAAAATATGGTGGTTTTGATAGTCCAACGGTAGCTTATTCAGTCCTAGTGGTTGCTAAGGTGGAA
AAAGGGAAATCGAAGAAGTTAAAATCCGTTAAAGAGTTACTAGGGATCACAATTATGGAAAGAAGTTCCT
TTGAAAAAAATCCGATTGACTTTTTAGAAGCTAAAGGATATAAGGAAGTTAAAAAAGACTTAATCATTAA
ACTACCTAAATATAGTCTTTTTGAGTTAGAAAACGGTCGTAAACGGATGCTGGCTAGTGCCGGAGAATTA
CAAAAAGGAAATGAGCTGGCTCTGCCAAGCAAATATGTGAATTTTTTATATTTAGCTAGTCATTATGAAA
AGTTGAAGGGTAGTCCAGAAGATAACGAACAAAAACAATTGTTTGTGGAGCAGCATAAGCATTATTTAGA
TGAGATTATTGAGCAAATCAGTGAATTTTCTAAGCGTGTTATTTTAGCAGATGCCAATTTAGATAAAGTT
CTTAGTGCATATAACAAACATAGAGACAAACCAATACGTGAACAAGCAGAAAATATTATTCATTTATTTA
CGTTGACGAATCTTGGAGCTCCCGCTGCTTTTAAATATTTTGATACAACAATTGATCGTAAACGATATAC
GTCTACAAAAGAAGTTTTAGATGCCACTCTTATCCATCAATCCATCACTGGTCTTTATGAAACACGCATT
GATTTGAGTCAGCTAGGAGGTGACGGGTCACCTAAGAAAAAACGAAAAGTTGAGGATCCTAAAAAGAAAC
GAAAAGTTGATTAATAACATTGGAAGTGGATAACGGATCCGCGATCGCGGCGCGCCACCTGGTGGCCGGC
CGGTACCACGCGTGCGCGCTGATCCGGCTGCTAACAAAGCCCGAAAGGAAGCTGAGTTGGCTGCTGCCAC
CGCTGAGCAATAACTAGCATAACCCCTTGGGGCCTCTAAACGGGTCTTGAGGGGTTTTTTGCTGAAAGGA
GGAACTATATCCGGATATCCACAGGACGGGTGTGGTCGCCATGATCGCGTAGTCGATAGTGGCTCCAAGT
AGCGAAGCGAGCAGGACTGGGCGGCGGCCAAAGCGGTCGGACAGTGCTCCGAGAACGGGTGCGCATAGAA
ATTGCATCAACGCATATAGCGCTAGCAGCACGCCATAGTGACTGGCGATGCTGTCGGAATGGACGATATC
CCGCAAGAGGCCCGGCAGTACCGGCATAACCAAGCCTATGCCTACAGCATCCAGGGTGACGGTGCCGAGG
ATGACGATGAGCGCATTGTTAGATTTCATACACGGTGCCTGACTGCGTTAGCAATTTAACTGTGATAAAC
TACCGCATTAAAGCTTATCGATGATAAGCTGTCAAACATGAGAA
