>Addgene plasmid #71823 | pCR1055 | addgene partial sequence | sequence record 136664 | T7term 5'-GCTAGTTATTGCTCAGCGG-3'
TTAGCAGCCGGATCAGCGCGCACGCGTGGTACCGGCCGGCCACCAGGTGGCGCGCCGCGATCGCGGATCC
GTTATCCACTTCCAATGTTATTAATCAACTTTTCGTTTCTTTTTAGGATCCTCAACTTTTCGTTTTTTCT
TAGGTGACCCGTCACCTCCTAGCTGACTCAAATCAATGCGTGTTTCATAAAGACCAGTGATGGATTGATG
GATAAGAGTGGCATCTAAAACTTCTTTTGTAGACGTATATCGTTTACGATCAATTGTTGTATCAAAATAT
TTAAAAGCAGCGGGAGCTCCAAGATTCGTCAACGTAAATAAATGAATAATATTTTCTGCTTGTTCACGTA
TTGGTTTGTCTCTATGTTTGTTATATGCACTAAGAACTTTATCTAAATTGGCATCTGCTAAAATAACACG
CTTAGAAAATTCACTGATTTGCTCAATAATCTCATCTAAATAATGCTTATGCTGCTCCACAAACAATTGT
TTTTGTTCGTTATCTTCTGGACTACCCTTCAACTTTTCATAATGACTAGCTAAATATAAAAAATTCACAT
ATTTGCTTGGCAGAGCCAGCTCATTTCCTTTTTGTAATTCTCCGGCACTAGCCAGCATCCGTTTACGACC
GTTTTCTAACTCAAAAAGACTATATTTAGGTAGTTTAATGATTAAGTCTTTTTTAACTTCCTTATATCCT
TTAGCTTCTAAAAAGTCAATCGGATTTTTTTCAAAGGAACTTCTTTCCATAATTGTGATCCCTAGTAACT
CTTTAACGGATTTTAACTTCTTCGATTTCCCTTTTTCCACCTTAGCAACCACTAGGACTGAATAAGCTAC
CGTTGGACTATCAAA
