>Addgene plasmid #71823 | pCR1055 | addgene partial sequence | sequence record 136666 | T7 5'-TAATACGACTCACTATAGGG-3'
CTCTTTAATTAAGCGGCCGCCCTGCAGGACTCGAGTTCTAGAAATAATTTTGTTTAACTTTAAGAAGGAG
ATATACATATGAAATCTTCTCACCATCACCATCACCATGGTTCTTCTATGAAAATCGAAGAAGGTAAACT
GGTAATCTGGATTAACGGCGATAAAGGCTATAACGGTCTCGCTGAAGTCGGTAAGAAATTCGAGAAAGAT
ACCGGAATTAAAGTCACCGTTGAGCATCCGGATAAACTGGAAGAGAAATTCCCACAGGTTGCGGCAACTG
GCGATGGCCCTGACATTATCTTCTGGGCACACGACCGCTTTGGTGGCTACGCTCAATCTGGCCTGTTGGC
TGAAATCACCCCGGACAAAGCGTTCCAGGACAAGCTGTATCCGTTTACCTGGGATGCCGTACGTTACAAC
GGCAAGCTGATTGCTTACCCGATCGCTGTTGAAGCGTTATCGCTGATTTATAACAAAGATCTGCTGCCGA
ACCCGCCAAAAACCTGGGAAGAGATCCCGGCGCTGGATAAAGAACTGAAAGCGAAAGGTAAGAGCGCGCT
GATGTTCAACCTGCAAGAACCGTACTTCACCTGGCCGCTGATTGCTGCTGACGGGGGTTATGCGTTCAAG
TATGAAAACGGCAAGTACGACATTAAAGACGTGGGCGTGGATAACGCTGGCGCGAAAGCGGGTCTGACCT
TCCTGGTTGACCTGATTAAAAACAAACACATGAATGCAGACACCGATTACTCCATCGCAGAAGCTGCCTT
TAATAAAGGCGAAACAGCGATGACCATCAACGGCCCGTG
