>Addgene plasmid #71823 | pCR1055 | addgene partial sequence | sequence record 137338 | dCas9-R1 5'-TTTCAACCAATTGGCGTTTG-3'
ATTATCAAACTTACGTTGAGTGATTAACTTGGCGTTTAGAAGTTGTCTCCAATAGTTTTTCATCTTTTTG
ACTACTTCTTCACTTGGAACGTTATCCGATTTACCACGATTTTTATCAGAACGCGTTAAGACCTTATTGT
CTATTGAATCGTCTTTAAGGAAACTTTGTGGAACAATGGCATCGACATCATAATCACTTAAACGATTAAT
ATCTAATTCTTGGTCCACATACATGTCTCTTCCATTTTGGAGATAATAGAGATAGAGCTTTTCATTTTGC
AATTGAGTATTTTCAACAGGATGCTCTTTAAGAATCTGACTTCCTAATTCTTTGATACCTTCTTCGATTC
GTTTCATACGCTCTCGCGAATTTTTCTGGCCCTTTTGAGTTGTCTGATTTTCACGTGCCATTTCAATAAC
GATATTTTCTGGCTTATGCCGCCCCATTACTTTGACCAATTCATCAACAACTTTTACAGTCTGTAAAATA
CCTTTTTTAATAGCAGGGCTACCAGCTAAATTTGCAATATGTTCATGTAAACTATCGCCTTGTCCAGACA
CTTGTGCTT
